>Addgene plasmid #193389 | pNC-Cam3304-MCS | addgene full sequence | sequence record 379471 | Addgene NGS Result
AGTGGTCTCTGTCCAGTCCTGGCCTCGTCGGCCATTCTCGACTAAGTTGGCAGCATCACCCGACGCACTT
TGCGCCGAATAAATACCTGTGACGGAAGATCACTTCGCAGAATAAATAAATCCTGGTGTCCCTGTTGATA
CCGGGAAGCCCTGGGCCAACTTTTGGCGAAAATGAGACGTTGATCGGCACGTAAGAGGTTCCAACTTTCA
CCATAATGAAATAAGATCACTACCGGGCGTATTTTTTGAGTTATCGAGATTTTCAGGAGCTAAGGAAGCT
AAACTTTTGCTGACGAGAACAGGGACTGGTGAAATGCAGTTTAAGGTTTACACCTATAAAAGAGAGAGCC
GTTATCGTCTGTTTGTGGATGTACAGAGTGATATTATTGACACGCCTGGGCGACGGATGGTGATCCCCCT
GGCCAGTGCACGTCTGCTGTCAGATAAAGTCTCCCGTGAACTTTACCCGGTGGTGCATATCGGGGATGAA
AGCTGGCGCATGATGACCACCGATATGGCCAGTGTGCCGGTATCCGTTATCGGGGAAGAAGTGGCTGATC
TCAGCCACCGCGAAAATGACATCAAAAACGCCATTAACCTGATGTTCTGGGGAATATAAATGTCAGGCTC
CCTTATACACAGGGCCAGTCTGGCCACTTGTGGTCTGCTGAGACCAGGCATGCAAGCTTGGCACTGGCCG
TCGTTTTACAACGTCGTGACTGGGAAAACCCTGGCGTTACCCAACTTAATCGCCTTGCAGCACATCCCCC
TTTCGCCAGCTGGCGTAATAGCGAAGAGGCCCGCACCGATCGCCCTTCCCAACAGTTGCGCAGCCTGAAT
GGCGAATGCTAGAGCAGCTTGAGCTTGGATCAGATTGTCGTTTCCCGCCTTCAGTTTAGCTTCATGGAGT
CAAAGATTCAAATAGAGGACCTAACAGAACTCGCCGTAAAGACTGGCGAACAGTTCATACAGAGTCTCTT
ACGACTCAATGACAAGAAGAAAATCTTCGTCAACATGGTGGAGCACGACACACTTGTCTACTCCAAAAAT
ATCAAAGATACAGTCTCAGAAGACCAAAGGGCAATTGAGACTTTTCAACAAAGGGTAATATCCGGAAACC
TCCTCGGATTCCATTGCCCAGCTATCTGTCACTTTATTGTGAAGATAGTGGAAAAGGAAGGTGGCTCCTA
CAAATGCCATCATTGCGATAAAGGAAAGGCCATCGTTGAAGATGCCTCTGCCGACAGTGGTCCCAAAGAT
GGACCCCCACCCACGAGGAGCATCGTGGAAAAAGAAGACGTTCCAACCACGTCTTCAAAGCAAGTGGATT
GATGTGATATCTCCACTGACGTAAGGGATGACGCACAATCCCACTATCCTTCGCAAGACCCTTCCTCTAT
ATAAGGAAGTTCATTTCATTTGGAGAGAACACGGGGGACTCTTGACCATGGTAGATCTGACTAGTAAAGG
AGAAGAACTTTTCACTGGAGTTGTCCCAATTCTTGTTGAATTAGATGGTGATGTTAATGGGCACAAATTT
TCTGTCAGTGGAGAGGGTGAAGGTGATGCAACATACGGAAAACTTACCCTTAAATTTATTTGCACTACTG
GAAAACTACCTGTTCCGTGGCCAACACTTGTCACTACTTTCTCTTATGGTGTTCAATGCTTTTCAAGATA
CCCAGATCATATGAAGCGGCACGACTTCTTCAAGAGCGCCATGCCTGAGGGATACGTGCAGGAGAGGACC
ATCTTCTTCAAGGACGACGGGAACTACAAGACACGTGCTGAAGTCAAGTTTGAGGGAGACACCCTCGTCA
ACAGGATCGAGCTTAAGGGAATCGATTTCAAGGAGGACGGAAACATCCTCGGCCACAAGTTGGAATACAA
CTACAACTCCCACAACGTATACATCATGGCCGACAAGCAAAAGAACGGCATCAAAGCCAACTTCAAGACC
CGCCACAACATCGAAGACGGCGGCGTGCAACTCGCTGATCATTATCAACAAAATACTCCAATTGGCGATG
GCCCTGTCCTTTTACCAGACAACCATTACCTGTCCACACAATCTGCCCTTTCGAAAGATCCCAACGAAAA
GAGAGACCACATGGTCCTTCTTGAGTTTGTAACAGCTGCTGGGATTACACATGGCATGGATGAACTATAC
AAAGCTAGTTTACGTCCTGTAGAAACCCCAACCCGTGAAATCAAAAAACTCGACGGCCTGTGGGCATTCA
GTCTGGATCGCGAAAACTGTGGAATTGATCAGCGTTGGTGGGAAAGCGCGTTACAAGAAAGCCGGGCAAT
TGCTGTGCCAGGCAGTTTTAACGATCAGTTCGCCGATGCAGATATTCGTAATTATGCGGGCAACGTCTGG
TATCAGCGCGAAGTCTTTATACCGAAAGGTTGGGCAGGCCAGCGTATCGTGCTGCGTTTCGATGCGGTCA
CTCATTACGGCAAAGTGTGGGTCAATAATCAGGAAGTGATGGAGCATCAGGGCGGCTATACGCCATTTGA
AGCCGATGTCACGCCGTATGTTATTGCCGGGAAAAGTGTACGTATCACCGTTTGTGTGAACAACGAACTG
AACTGGCAGACTATCCCGCCGGGAATGGTGATTACCGACGAAAACGGCAAGAAAAAGCAGTCTTACTTCC
ATGATTTCTTTAACTATGCCGGAATCCATCGCAGCGTAATGCTCTACACCACGCCGAACACCTGGGTGGA
CGATATCACCGTGGTGACGCATGTCGCGCAAGACTGTAACCACGCGTCTGTTGACTGGCAGGTGGTGGCC
AATGGTGATGTCAGCGTTGAACTGCGTGATGCGGATCAACAGGTGGTTGCAACTGGACAAGGCACTAGCG
GGACTTTGCAAGTGGTGAATCCGCACCTCTGGCAACCGGGTGAAGGTTATCTCTATGAACTGTGCGTCAC
AGCCAAAAGCCAGACAGAGTGTGATATCTACCCGCTTCGCGTCGGCATCCGGTCAGTGGCAGTGAAGGGC
GAACAGTTCCTGATTAACCACAAACCGTTCTACTTTACTGGCTTTGGTCGTCATGAAGATGCGGACTTGC
GTGGCAAAGGATTCGATAACGTGCTGATGGTGCACGACCACGCATTAATGGACTGGATTGGGGCCAACTC
CTACCGTACCTCGCATTACCCTTACGCTGAAGAGATGCTCGACTGGGCAGATGAACATGGCATCGTGGTG
ATTGATGAAACTGCTGCTGTCGGCTTTCAGCTGTCTTTAGGCATTGGTTTCGAAGCGGGCAACAAGCCGA
AAGAACTGTACAGCGAAGAGGCAGTCAACGGGGAAACTCAGCAAGCGCACTTACAGGCGATTAAAGAGCT
GATAGCGCGTGACAAAAACCACCCAAGCGTGGTGATGTGGAGTATTGCCAACGAACCGGATACCCGTCCG
CAAGGTGCACGGGAATATTTCGCGCCACTGGCGGAAGCAACGCGTAAACTCGACCCGACGCGTCCGATCA
CCTGCGTCAATGTAATGTTCTGCGACGCTCACACCGATACCATCAGCGATCTCTTTGATGTGCTGTGCCT
GAACCGTTATTACGGATGGTATGTCCAAAGCGGCGATTTGGAAACGGCAGAGAAGGTACTGGAAAAAGAA
CTTCTGGCCTGGCAGGAGAAACTGCATCAGCCGATTATCATCACCGAATACGGCGTGGATACGTTAGCCG
GGCTGCACTCAATGTACACCGACATGTGGAGTGAAGAGTATCAGTGTGCATGGCTGGATATGTATCACCG
CGTCTTTGATCGCGTCAGCGCCGTCGTCGGTGAACAGGTATGGAATTTCGCCGATTTTGCGACCTCGCAA
GGCATATTGCGCGTTGGCGGTAACAAGAAAGGGATCTTCACTCGCGACCGCAAACCGAAGTCGGCGGCTT
TTCTGCTGCAAAAACGCTGGACTGGCATGAACTTCGGTGAAAAACCGCAGCAGGGAGGCAAACAAGCTAG
CCACCACCACCACCACCACGTGTGAATTGGTGACCAGCTCGAATTTCCCCGATCGTTCAAACATTTGGCA
ATAAAGTTTCTTAAGATTGAATCCTGTTGCCGGTCTTGCGATGATTATCATATAATTTCTGTTGAATTAC
GTTAAGCATGTAATAATTAACATGTAATGCATGACGTTATTTATGAGATGGGTTTTTATGATTAGAGTCC
CGCAATTATACATTTAATACGCGATAGAAAACAAAATATAGCGCGCAAACTAGGATAAATTATCGCGCGC
GGTGTCATCTATGTTACTAGATCGGGAATTAAACTATCAGTGTTTGACAGGATATATTGGCGGGTAAACC
TAAGAGAAAAGAGCGTTTATTAGAATAATCGGATATTTAAAAGGGCGTGAAAAGGTTTATCCGTTCGTCC
ATTTGTATGTGCATGCCAACCACAGGGTTCCCCTCGGGATCAAAGTACTTTGATCCAACCCCTCCGCTGC
TATAGTGCAGTCGGCTTCTGACGTTCAGTGCAGCCGTCTTCTGAAAACGACATGTCGCACAAGTCCTAAG
TTACGCGACAGGCTGCCGCCCTGCCCTTTTCCTGGCGTTTTCTTGTCGCGTGTTTTAGTCGCATAAAGTA
GAATACTTGCGACTAGAACCGGAGACATTACGCCATGAACAAGAGCGCCGCCGCTGGCCTGCTGGGCTAT
GCCCGCGTCAGCACCGACGACCAGGACTTGACCAACCAACGGGCCGAACTGCACGCGGCCGGCTGCACCA
AGCTGTTTTCCGAGAAGATCACCGGCACCAGGCGCGACCGCCCGGAGCTGGCCAGGATGCTTGACCACCT
ACGCCCTGGCGACGTTGTGACAGTGACCAGGCTAGACCGCCTGGCCCGCAGCACCCGCGACCTACTGGAC
ATTGCCGAGCGCATCCAGGAGGCCGGCGCGGGCCTGCGTAGCCTGGCAGAGCCGTGGGCCGACACCACCA
CGCCGGCCGGCCGCATGGTGTTGACCGTGTTCGCCGGCATTGCCGAGTTCGAGCGTTCCCTAATCATCGA
CCGCACCCGGAGCGGGCGCGAGGCCGCCAAGGCGCGAGGCGTGAAGTTTGGCCCCCGCCCTACCCTCACC
CCGGCACAGATCGCGCACGCCCGCGAGCTGATCGACCAGGAAGGCCGCACCGTGAAAGAGGCGGCTGCAC
TGCTTGGCGTGCATCGCTCGACCCTGTACCGCGCACTTGAGCGCAGCGAGGAAGTGACGCCCACCGAGGC
CAGGCGGCGCGGTGCCTTCCGTGAGGACGCATTGACCGAGGCCGACGCCCTGGCGGCCGCCGAGAATGAA
CGCCAAGAGGAACAAGCATGAAACCGCACCAGGACGGCCAGGACGAACCGTTTTTCATTACCGAAGAGAT
CGAGGCGGAGATGATCGCGGCCGGGTACGTGTTCGAGCCGCCCGCGCACGTCTCAACCGTGCGGCTGCAT
GAAATCCTGGCCGGTTTGTCTGATGCCAAGCTGGCGGCCTGGCCGGCGAGCTTGGCCGCTGAAGAAACCG
AGCGCCGCCGTCTAAAAAGGTGATGTGTATTTGAGTAAAACAGCTTGCGTCATGCGGTCGCTGCGTATAT
GATGCGATGAGTAAATAAACAAATACGCAAGGGGAACGCATGAAGGTTATCGCTGTACTTAACCAGAAAG
GCGGGTCAGGCAAGACGACCATCGCAACCCATCTAGCCCGCGCCCTGCAACTCGCCGGGGCCGATGTTCT
GTTAGTCGATTCCGATCCCCAGGGCAGTGCCCGCGATTGGGCGGCCGTGCGGGAAGATCAACCGCTAACC
GTTGTCGGCATCGACCGCCCGACGATTGACCGCGACGTGAAGGCCATCGGCCGGCGCGACTTCGTAGTGA
TCGACGGAGCGCCCCAGGCGGCGGACTTGGCTGTGTCCGCGATCAAGGCAGCCGACTTCGTGCTGATTCC
GGTGCAGCCAAGCCCTTACGACATATGGGCCACCGCCGACCTGGTGGAGCTGGTTAAGCAGCGCATTGAG
GTCACGGATGGAAGGCTACAAGCGGCCTTTGTCGTGTCGCGGGCGATCAAAGGCACGCGCATCGGCGGTG
AGGTTGCCGAGGCGCTGGCCGGGTACGAGCTGCCCATTCTTGAGTCCCGTATCACGCAGCGCGTGAGCTA
CCCAGGCACTGCCGCCGCCGGCACAACCGTTCTTGAATCAGAACCCGAGGGCGACGCTGCCCGCGAGGTC
CAGGCGCTGGCCGCTGAAATTAAATCAAAACTCATTTGAGTTAATGAGGTAAAGAGAAAATGAGCAAAAG
CACAAACACGCTAAGTGCCGGCCGTCCGAGCGCACGCAGCAGCAAGGCTGCAACGTTGGCCAGCCTGGCA
GACACGCCAGCCATGAAGCGGGTCAACTTTCAGTTGCCGGCGGAGGATCACACCAAGCTGAAGATGTACG
CGGTACGCCAAGGCAAGACCATTACCGAGCTGCTATCTGAATACATCGCGCAGCTACCAGAGTAAATGAG
CAAATGAATAAATGAGTAGATGAATTTTAGCGGCTAAAGGAGGCGGCATGGAAAATCAAGAACAACCAGG
CACCGACGCCGTGGAATGCCCCATGTGTGGAGGAACGGGCGGTTGGCCAGGCGTAAGCGGCTGGGTTGCC
TGCCGGCCCTGCAATGGCACTGGAACCCCCAAGCCCGAGGAATCGGCGTGAGCGGTCGCAAACCATCCGG
CCCGGTACAAATCGGCGCGGCGCTGGGTGATGACCTGGTGGAGAAGTTGAAGGCGGCGCAGGCCGCCCAG
CGGCAACGCATCGAGGCAGAAGCACGCCCCGGTGAATCGTGGCAAGCGGCCGCTGATCGAATCCGCAAAG
AATCCCGGCAACCGCCGGCAGCCGGTGCGCCGTCGATTAGGAAGCCGCCCAAGGGCGACGAGCAACCAGA
TTTTTTCGTTCCGATGCTCTATGACGTGGGCACCCGCGATAGTCGCAGCATCATGGACGTGGCCGTTTTC
CGTCTGTCGAAGCGTGACCGACGAGCTGGCGAGGTGATCCGCTACGAGCTTCCAGACGGGCACGTAGAGG
TTTCCGCAGGGCCGGCGGGCATGGCCAGTGTGTGGGATTACGACCTGGTACTGATGGCGGTTTCCCATCT
AACCGAATCCATGAACCGATACCGGGAAGGGAAGGGAGACAAGCCCGGCCGCGTGTTCCGTCCACACGTT
GCGGACGTACTCAAGTTCTGCCGGCGAGCCGATGGCGGAAAGCAGAAAGACGACCTGGTAGAAACCTGCA
TTCGGTTAAACACCACGCACGTTGCCATGCAGCGTACGAAGAAGGCCAAGAACGGCCGCCTGGTGACGGT
ATCCGAGGGTGAAGCCTTGATTAGCCGCTACAAGATCGTAAAGAGCGAAACCGGGCGGCCGGAGTACATC
GAGATCGAGCTAGCTGATTGGATGTACCGCGAGATCACAGAAGGCAAGAACCCGGACGTGCTGACGGTTC
ACCCCGATTACTTTTTGATCGATCCCGGCATCGGCCGTTTTCTCTACCGCCTGGCACGCCGCGCCGCAGG
CAAGGCAGAAGCCAGATGGTTGTTCAAGACGATCTACGAACGCAGTGGCAGCGCCGGAGAGTTCAAGAAG
TTCTGTTTCACCGTGCGCAAGCTGATCGGGTCAAATGACCTGCCGGAGTACGATTTGAAGGAGGAGGCGG
GGCAGGCTGGCCCGATCCTAGTCATGCGCTACCGCAACCTGATCGAGGGCGAAGCATCCGCCGGTTCCTA
ATGTACGGAGCAGATGCTAGGGCAAATTGCCCTAGCAGGGGAAAAAGGTCGAAAAGGTCTCTTTCCTGTG
GATAGCACGTACATTGGGAACCCAAAGCCGTACATTGGGAACCGGAACCCGTACATTGGGAACCCAAAGC
CGTACATTGGGAACCGGTCACACATGTAAGTGACTGATATAAAAGAGAAAAAAGGCGATTTTTCCGCCTA
AAACTCTTTAAAACTTATTAAAACTCTTAAAACCCGCCTGGCCTGTGCATAACTGTCTGGCCAGCGCACA
GCCGAAGAGCTGCAAAAAGCGCCTACCCTTCGGTCGCTGCGCTCCCTACGCCCCGCCGCTTCGCGTCGGC
CTATCGCGGCCGCTGGCCGCTCAAAAATGGCTGGCCTACGGCCAGGCAATCTACCAGGGCGCGGACAAGC
CGCGCCGTCGCCACTCGACCGCCGGCGCCCACATCAAGGCACCCTGCCTCGCGCGTTTCGGTGATGACGG
TGAAAACCTCTGACACATGCAGCTCCCGGAGACGGTCACAGCTTGTCTGTAAGCGGATGCCGGGAGCAGA
CAAGCCCGTCAGGGCGCGTCAGCGGGTGTTGGCGGGTGTCGGGGCGCAGCCATGACCCAGTCACGTAGCG
ATAGCGGAGTGTATACTGGCTTAACTATGCGGCATCAGAGCAGATTGTACTGAGAGTGCACCATATGCGG
TGTGAAATACCGCACAGATGCGTAAGGAGAAAATACCGCATCAGGCGCTCTTCCGCTTCCTCGCTCACTG
ACTCGCTGCGCTCGGTCGTTCGGCTGCGGCGAGCGGTATCAGCTCACTCAAAGGCGGTAATACGGTTATC
CACAGAATCAGGGGATAACGCAGGAAAGAACATGTGAGCAAAAGGCCAGCAAAAGGCCAGGAACCGTAAA
AAGGCCGCGTTGCTGGCGTTTTTCCATAGGCTCCGCCCCCCTGACGAGCATCACAAAAATCGACGCTCAA
GTCAGAGGTGGCGAAACCCGACAGGACTATAAAGATACCAGGCGTTTCCCCCTGGAAGCTCCCTCGTGCG
CTCTCCTGTTCCGACCCTGCCGCTTACCGGATACCTGTCCGCCTTTCTCCCTTCGGGAAGCGTGGCGCTT
TCTCATAGCTCACGCTGTAGGTATCTCAGTTCGGTGTAGGTCGTTCGCTCCAAGCTGGGCTGTGTGCACG
AACCCCCCGTTCAGCCCGACCGCTGCGCCTTATCCGGTAACTATCGTCTTGAGTCCAACCCGGTAAGACA
CGACTTATCGCCACTGGCAGCAGCCACTGGTAACAGGATTAGCAGAGCGAGGTATGTAGGCGGTGCTACA
GAGTTCTTGAAGTGGTGGCCTAACTACGGCTACACTAGAAGGACAGTATTTGGTATCTGCGCTCTGCTGA
AGCCAGTTACCTTCGGAAAAAGAGTTGGTAGCTCTTGATCCGGCAAACAAACCACCGCTGGTAGCGGTGG
TTTTTTTGTTTGCAAGCAGCAGATTACGCGCAGAAAAAAAGGATCTCAAGAAGATCCTTTGATCTTTTCT
ACGGGGTCTGACGCTCAGTGGAACGAAAACTCACGTTAAGGGATTTTGGTCATGCATTCTAGGTACTAAA
ACAATTCATCCAGTAAAATATAATATTTTATTTTCTCCCAATCAGGCTTGATCCCCAGTAAGTCAAAAAA
TAGCTCGACATACTGTTCTTCCCCGATATCCTCCCTGATCGACCGGACGCAGAAGGCAATGTCATACCAC
TTGTCCGCCCTGCCGCTTCTCCCAAGATCAATAAAGCCACTTACTTTGCCATCTTTCACAAAGATGTTGC
TGTCTCCCAGGTCGCCGTGGGAAAAGACAAGTTCCTCTTCGGGCTTTTCCGTCTTTAAAAAATCATACAG
CTCGCGCGGATCTTTAAATGGAGTGTCTTCTTCCCAGTTTTCGCAATCCACATCGGCCAGATCGTTATTC
AGTAAGTAATCCAATTCGGCTAAGCGGCTGTCTAAGCTATTCGTATAGGGACAATCCGATATGTCGATGG
AGTGAAAGAGCCTGATGCACTCCGCATACAGCTCGATAATCTTTTCAGGGCTTTGTTCATCTTCATACTC
TTCCGAGCAAAGGACGCCATCGGCCTCACTCATGAGCAGATTGCTCCAGCCATCATGCCGTTCAAAGTGC
AGGACCTTTGGAACAGGCAGCTTTCCTTCCAGCCATAGCATCATGTCCTTTTCCCGTTCCACATCATAGG
TGGTCCCTTTATACCGGCTGTCCGTCATTTTTAAATATAGGTTTTCATTTTCTCCCACCAGCTTATATAC
CTTAGCAGGAGACATTCCTTCCGTATCTTTTACGCAGCGGTATTTTTCGATCAGTTTTTTCAATTCCGGT
GATATTCTCATTTTAGCCATTTATTATTTCCTTCCTCTTTTCTACAGTATTTAAAGATACCCCAAGAAGC
TAATTATAACAAGACGAACTCCAATTCACTGTTCCTTGCATTCTAAAACCTTAAATACCAGAAAACAGCT
TTTTCAAAGTTGTTTTCAAAGTTGGCGTATAACATAGTATCGACGGAGCCGATTTTGAAACCGCGGTGAT
CACAGGCAGCAACGCTCTGTCATCGTTACAATCAACATGCTACCCTCCGCGAGATCATCCGTGTTTCAAA
CCCGGCAGCTTAGTTGCCGTTCTTCCGAATAGCATCGGTAACATGAGCAAAGTCTGCCGCCTTACAACGG
CTCTCCCGCTGACGCCGTCCCGGACTGATGGGCTGCCTGTATCGAGTGGTGATTTTGTGCCGAGCTGCCG
GTCGGGGAGCTGTTGGCTGGCTGGTGGCAGGATATATTGTGGTGTAAACAAATTGACGCTTAGACAACTT
AATAACACATTGCGGACGTTTTTAATGTACTGAATTAACGCCGAATTAATTCGGGGGATCTGGATTTTAG
TACTGGATTTTGGTTTTAGGAATTAGAAATTTTATTGATAGAAGTATTTTACAAATACAAATACATACTA
AGGGTTTCTTATATGCTCAACACATGAGCGAAACCCTATAGGAACCCTAATTCCCTTATCTGGGAACTAC
TCACACATTATTATGGAGAAACTCGAGTCAAATCTCGGTGACGGGCAGGACCGGACGGGGCGGTACCGGC
AGGCTGAAGTCCAGCTGCCAGAAACCCACGTCATGCCAGTTCCCGTGCTTGAAGCCGGCCGCCCGCAGCA
TGCCGCGGGGGGCATATCCGAGCGCCTCGTGCATGCGCACGCTCGGGTCGTTGGGCAGCCCGATGACAGC
GACCACGCTCTTGAAGCCCTGTGCCTCCAGGGACTTCAGCAGGTGGGTGTAGAGCGTGGAGCCCAGTCCC
GTCCGCTGGTGGCGGGGGGAGACGTACACGGTCGACTCGGCCGTCCAGTCGTAGGCGTTGCGTGCCTTCC
AGGGGCCCGCGTAGGCGATGCCGGCGACCTCGCCGTCCACCTCGGCGACGAGCCAGGGATAGCGCTCCCG
CAGACGGACGAGGTCGTCCGTCCACTCCTGCGGTTCCTGCGGCTCGGTACGGAAGTTGACCGTGCTTGTC
TCGATGTAGTGGTTGACGATGGTGCAGACCGCCGGCATGTCCGCCTCGGTGGCACGGCGGATGTCGGCCG
GGCGTCGTTCTGGGCTCATGGTAGACTCGAGAGAGATAGATTTGTAGAGAGAGACTGGTGATTTCAGCGT
GTCCTCTCCAAATGAAATGAACTTCCTTATATAGAGGAAGGGTCTTGCGAAGGATAGTGGGATTGTGCGT
CATCCCTTACGTCAGTGGAGATATCACATCAATCCACTTGCTTTGAAGACGTGGTTGGAACGTCTTCTTT
TTCCACGATGCTCCTCGTGGGTGGGGGTCCATCTTTGGGACCACTGTCGGCAGAGGCATCTTGAACGATA
GCCTTTCCTTTATCGCAATGATGGCATTTGTAGGTGCCACCTTCCTTTTCTACTGTCCTTTTGATGAAGT
GACAGATAGCTGGGCAATGGAATCCGAGGAGGTTTCCCGATATTACCCTTTGTTGAAAAGTCTCAATAGC
CCTTTGGTCTTCTGAGACTGTATCTTTGATATTCTTGGAGTAGACGAGAGTGTCGTGCTCCACCATGTTC
ACATCAATCCACTTGCTTTGAAGACGTGGTTGGAACGTCTTCTTTTTCCACGATGCTCCTCGTGGGTGGG
GGTCCATCTTTGGGACCACTGTCGGCAGAGGCATCTTGAACGATAGCCTTTCCTTTATCGCAATGATGGC
ATTTGTAGGTGCCACCTTCCTTTTCTACTGTCCTTTTGATGAAGTGACAGATAGCTGGGCAATGGAATCC
GAGGAGGTTTCCCGATATTACCCTTTGTTGAAAAGTCTCAATAGCCCTTTGGTCTTCTGAGACTGTATCT
TTGATATTCTTGGAGTAGACGAGAGTGTCGTGCTCCACCATGTTGGCAAGCTGCTCTAGCCAATACGCAA
ACCGCCTCTCCCCGCGCGTTGGCCGATTCATTAATGCAGCTGGCACGACAGGTTTCCCGACTGGAAAGCG
GGCAGTGAGCGCAACGCAATTAATGTGAGTTAGCTCACTCATTAGGCACCCCAGGCTTTACACTTTATGC
TTCCGGCTCGTATGTTGTGTGGAATTGTGAGCGGATAACAATTTCACACAGGAAACAGCTATGACATGAT
TACGAATTCGAGCT
Features (pLannotate 1.2.2; 25 found; start..end, strand, type, name):
    181..283     +  promoter       cat promoter: promoter of the E. coli cat gene encoding chloramphenicol acetyltransferase
    314..616     +  CDS            ccdB: CCDB_ECOLI - Also known as G, letB, letD. Experimental evidence at protein level: Swiss-Prot protein existence level 1. Toxic component of a type II toxin-antitoxin (TA) system, functioning in plasmid maintainence. Responsible for the post- segregational killing (PSK) of plasmid-free cells, also referred to as a plasmid addiction system. Half-life of over 2 hours. Cell killing by CcdB is accompanied by filamentation, defects in chromosome and plasmid segregation, defects in cell division, formation of anucleate cells, decreased DNA synthesis and plasmid loss. Interferes with the activity of DN
    692..846     +  CDS            lacZα (fragment): LacZα fragment of β-galactosidase; lacZ fragment
   1086..1427    +  promoter       CaMV 35S promoter: strong constitutive promoter from cauliflower mosaic virus
   1463..2173    +  CDS            mgfp5: GFP with folding enhancement mutations; mgfp5; suitable for expression in plants due to removal of a cryptic intron
   2180..3985    +  CDS            GUS: β-glucuronidase; uidA (or gusA) from E. coli
   3991..4009    +  CDS            9xHis (fragment): 9xHis affinity tag
   4041..4293    +  terminator     NOS terminator: nopaline synthase terminator and poly(A) signal
   4315..4339    +  misc_feature   RB T-DNA repeat: right border repeat from nopaline C58 T-DNA
   4679..5080    +  CDS            Y4CG_SINFN (fragment): Protein inferred from homology: Swiss-Prot protein existence level 3. From Sinorhizobium fredii (strain NBRC 101917 / NGR234).
   5640..6269    +  CDS            pVS1 StaA: stability protein from the Pseudomonas plasmid pVS1 (Heeb et al., 2000)
   6698..7771    +  CDS            pVS1 RepA: replication protein from the Pseudomonas plasmid pVS1 (Heeb et al., 2000)
   7837..8031    +  rep_origin     pVS1 oriV: origin of replication for the Pseudomonas plasmid pVS1 (Heeb et al., 2000)
   8234..8273    +  CDS            rop (fragment): Rop protein, which maintains plasmids at low copy number; rop
   8375..8515    +  misc_feature   bom: basis of mobility region from pBR322
   8701..9289    -  rep_origin     ori: high-copy-number ColE1/pMB1/pBR322/pUC origin of replication
   9376..10170   -  CDS            KanR: aminoglycoside phosphotransferase; aphA-3; confers resistance to kanamycin
  10595..10619   +  misc_feature   LB T-DNA repeat: left border repeat from nopaline C58 T-DNA
  10697..10871   -  polyA_signal   CaMV poly(A) signal: cauliflower mosaic virus polyadenylation signal
  10881..11429   -  CDS            bar: PAT_STRHY - Experimental evidence at protein level: Swiss-Prot protein existence level 1. Inactivates phosphinothricin (PPT) by transfer of an acetyl group from acetyl CoA. Can also acetylate demethylphosphinothricin but not PTT or glutamate. This enzyme is an effector of phosphinothricin tripeptide (PTT or bialaphos) resistance. From Streptomyces hygroscopicus. Introduced by genetic manipulation and expressed in glufosinate-tolerant maize by Dekalb Genetics.
  11474..12150   -  promoter       CaMV 35S promoter (enhanced): cauliflower mosaic virus 35S promoter with a duplicated enhancer region
  12240..12328   +  CDS            lacI (fragment): lac repressor; lacI; The lac repressor binds to the lac operator to inhibit transcription in E. coli. This inhibition can be relieved by adding lactose or isopropyl-β-D-thiogalactopyranoside (IPTG).
  12341..12362   +  protein_bind   CAP binding site: CAP binding activates transcription in the presence of cAMP. E. coli catabolite activator protein
  12377..12407   +  promoter       lac promoter: promoter for the E. coli lac operon
  12411..12433   +  protein_bind   lac operator (fragment): The lac repressor binds to the lac operator to inhibit transcription in E. coli. This inhibition can be relieved by adding lactose or isopropyl-β-D-thiogalactopyranoside (IPTG). lac repressor encoded by lacI
