[The description below was written by a language model from this plasmid's Addgene catalogue record and pLannotate feature annotations shown in this document.]
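Description:
pNC-Cam3304-MCS is an empty binary T-DNA vector for plant expression. It is built on the pCambia3304 backbone and adapted for Nimble Cloning, as the depositor's comment "NC frame" indicates. The backbone outside the T-DNA borders carries a high-copy ColE1/pMB1-type origin with the pBR322 bom site for propagation in E. coli. It also carries the pVS1 oriV with RepA and StaA, which provide replication and stable maintenance in Agrobacterium. Bacterial selection is by kanamycin through the aphA-3 gene.

The T-DNA, read from the left border to the right border, contains three units. The first is a plant selection cassette on the reverse strand, in which an enhanced CaMV 35S promoter drives bar (phosphinothricin acetyltransferase, giving glufosinate/bialaphos tolerance), ending in the CaMV poly(A) signal. The second is the cloning region, set in the remains of a lac promoter/operator and lacZα context. It holds a ccdB toxin gene expressed from the cat promoter. This counterselection cassette is why the plasmid is propagated in a ccdB-resistant strain. In this kind of design, replacing ccdB with an insert lets recombinants grow in ordinary E. coli, which removes uncut or parental background. The third unit is a CaMV 35S promoter driving an mgfp5–GUS fusion reporter with a C-terminal His tag fragment and the NOS terminator, which offers both fluorescent and histochemical readouts of transformation.

No plant promoter is annotated directly upstream of the cloning site. The "MCS" designation therefore probably means that users supply their own expression cassette, although the record does not state this. The stated purpose is high-throughput ectopic expression and gene functional analysis in plants.
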