Addgene plasmid #193389: pNC-Cam3304-MCS
Purpose: (Empty Backbone) Nimble cloning-compatible vector for plant ectopic expression
Depositing lab: Pu Yan. Depositing organization: Chinese Academy of Tropical Agricultural Sciences. Publication: A Nimble Cloning-compatible vector system for high-throughput gene functional analysis in plants. Yan P, Tuo D, Shen W, Deng H, Zhou P, Gao X. Plant Commun. 2023 Mar 13;4(2):100471. doi: 10.1016/j.xplc.2022.100471. Epub 2022 Nov 9. PubMed 36352791.
Backbone
  Vector backbone: pCambia3304
  Vector type: Plant Expression
Growth in bacteria
  Bacterial resistance: Kanamycin, 50 μg/mL
  Growth temperature: 37°C
  Growth strain: ccdB Survival
  Copy number: High Copy
Gene/Insert
  Gene/Insert name: None
Terms and licenses: Academic/Nonprofit Terms; Industry Terms: Not Available to Industry
Depositor comments: NC frame
How to cite: pNC-Cam3304-MCS was a gift from Pu Yan (Addgene plasmid # 193389 ; http://n2t.net/addgene:193389 ; RRID:Addgene_193389)
